Addgene plasmid #164764: LjUBQ:MtPIP5:T35s
Purpose: Overexpression of Peptide coding gene (Binary vector)
Depositing lab: Wolf Scheible. Depositing organization: Noble Research Institute, LLC.
Backbone
  Vector backbone: EC50505
  Backbone size w/o insert (bp): 10475
  Vector type: Plant Expression
  Selectable markers: Neomycin (select with G418) ; N/A
Growth in bacteria
  Bacterial resistance: Kanamycin, 50 μg/mL
  Growth temperature: 37°C
  Growth strain: DH5alpha
  Copy number: High Copy
Gene/Insert
  Gene/Insert name: Medtr4g095002.1 (alt names: PIP5; LOC25493505)
  Species: Medicago truncatula
  Insert size (bp): 390
  Promoter: Lotus japonicus Ubiquitin
  Tag / fusion protein: Terminator 35S (C terminal on insert)
  Cloning method: Unknown
Terms and licenses: Academic/Nonprofit Terms; Industry Terms: Not Available to Industry
Depositor comments: Cloned by Sonali/Shulan
How to cite: LjUBQ:MtPIP5:T35s was a gift from Wolf Scheible (Addgene plasmid # 164764 ; http://n2t.net/addgene:164764 ; RRID:Addgene_164764)
