[The description below was written by a language model from this plasmid's Addgene catalogue record and pLannotate feature annotations shown in this document.]
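Description:
LjUBQ:MtPIP5:T35s is a plant binary vector built on the EC50505 backbone for overexpressing a peptide-coding gene from Medicago truncatula. The backbone carries a high-copy ColE1/pUC-type origin for propagation in E. coli, together with the pVS1 replication module (oriV, RepA and the StaA stability protein), which normally supports maintenance in Agrobacterium. A short incP oriV fragment is also annotated. Bacterial selection is by kanamycin, through an aphA-3 aminoglycoside phosphotransferase driven by the bla (AmpR) promoter.

Between the nopaline-type right and left T-DNA border repeats lie three expression units. The payload is Medtr4g095002.1 (PIP5), a 390 bp insert placed under the Lotus japonicus ubiquitin promoter and terminated by the CaMV 35S terminator. The catalogue lists this terminator in the tag field, but it is a regulatory element, not a protein fusion. The automated feature table does not annotate the ubiquitin promoter or the PIP5 coding region. Only the CaMV poly(A) signal marks this cassette, and the unannotated stretch upstream of it presumably holds the promoter and insert. A DsRed coding sequence followed by a NOS terminator provides a red fluorescent visual marker for transformed tissue, though its promoter is not identified in the record. A NOS promoter–nptII–NOS terminator cassette provides neomycin/kanamycin/G418 selection in plants.

The sequenced plasmid is 10,475 nt, the same figure the catalogue gives for the backbone without insert, so that field probably reflects the full construct. The construct is intended for constitutive overexpression of the MtPIP5 peptide gene in plants, with fluorescence and antibiotic resistance available to identify transformants.
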