Features (pLannotate 1.2.2; 15 found; start..end, strand, type, name):
    121..181     +  rep_origin     oriV (fragment): incP origin of replication
    198..302     +  promoter       AmpR promoter: bla
    303..1097    +  CDS            KanR: aminoglycoside phosphotransferase; aphA-3; confers resistance to kanamycin
   1268..1856    +  rep_origin     ori: high-copy-number ColE1/pMB1/pBR322/pUC origin of replication
   1979..2003    -  misc_feature   RB T-DNA repeat: right border repeat from nopaline C58 T-DNA
   3566..4240    +  CDS            DsRed: DsRed is a basic (constitutively fluorescent) red fluorescent protein published in 1999, derived from Discosoma sp..
   4256..4508    +  terminator     NOS terminator: nopaline synthase terminator and poly(A) signal
   6082..6256    +  polyA_signal   CaMV poly(A) signal: cauliflower mosaic virus polyadenylation signal
   6356..6535    +  promoter       NOS promoter: nopaline synthase promoter
   6557..7351    +  CDS            NeoR/KanR: aminoglycoside phosphotransferase from Tn5; aph(3')-II (or nptII); confers resistance to neomycin, kanamycin, and G418 (Geneticin®)
   7364..7616    +  terminator     NOS terminator: nopaline synthase terminator and poly(A) signal
   7711..7735    -  misc_feature   LB T-DNA repeat: left border repeat from nopaline C58 T-DNA
   7999..8628    +  CDS            pVS1 StaA: stability protein from the Pseudomonas plasmid pVS1 (Heeb et al., 2000)
   9057..10130   +  CDS            pVS1 RepA: replication protein from the Pseudomonas plasmid pVS1 (Heeb et al., 2000)
  10196..10390   +  rep_origin     pVS1 oriV: origin of replication for the Pseudomonas plasmid pVS1 (Heeb et al., 2000)
>Addgene plasmid #164764 | LjUBQ:MtPIP5:T35s | addgene full sequence | sequence record 325321 | Addgene NGS Result
CGGCCTATCGCGGCCGCTGGCCGCTCAAAAATGGCTGGCCTACGGCCAGGCAATCTACCAGGGCGCGGAC
AAGCCGCGCCGTCGCCACTCGACCGCCGGCGCCCACATCAAGGCACCGAGCTCCCATCCCCCCAGGGGCT
GCGCCCCTCGGCCGCGAACGGCCTCACCCCAAAAATGGCAGCGCTGGCCAATTCGTGCGCGGAACCCCTA
TTTGTTTATTTTTCTAAATACATTCAAATATGTATCCGCTCATGAGACAATAACCTTGATAAATGCTTCA
ATAATATTGAAAAAGGAAGAGTATGGCTAAAATGAGAATATCACCGGAATTGAAAAAACTGATCGAAAAA
TACCGCTGCGCAAAAGATACGGAAGGAATGTCTCCTGCTAAGGTATATAAGCTGGTGGGAGAAAATGAAA
ACCTATATTTAAAAATGACGGACAGCCGGTATAAAGGGACCACCTATGATGTGGAACGGGAAAAGGACAT
GATGCTATGGCTGGAAGGAAAGCTGCCTGTTCCAAAGGTCCTGCACTTTGAACGGCATGATGGCTGGAGC
AATCTGCTCATGAGTGAGGCCGATGGCGTCCTTTGCTCGGAAGAGTATGAAGATGAACAAAGCCCTGAAA
AGATTATCGAGCTGTATGCGGAGTGCATCAGGCTCTTTCACTCCATCGACATATCGGATTGTCCCTATAC
GAATAGCTTAGACAGCCGCTTAGCCGAATTGGATTACTTACTGAATAACGATCTGGCCGATGTGGATTGC
GAAAACTGGGAAGAGGACACTCCATTTAAAGATCCGCGCGAGCTGTATGATTTTTTAAAGACGGAAAAGC
CCGAAGAGGAACTTGTCTTTTCCCACGGCGACCTGGGAGACAGCAACATCTTTGTGAAAGATGGCAAAGT
AAGTGGCTTTATTGATCTTGGGAGAAGCGGCAGGGCGGACAAGTGGTATGACATTGCCTTCTGCGTCCGG
TCGATCAGGGAGGATATCGGGGAAGAACAGTATGTCGAGCTATTTTTTGACTTACTGGGGATCAAGCCTG
ATTGGGAGAAAATAAAATATTATATTTTACTGGATGAATTGTTTTAGCTGTCAGACCAAGTTTACTCATA
TATACTTTAGATTGATTTAAAACTTCATTTTTAATTTAAAAGGATCTAGGTGAAGATCCTTTTTGATAAT
CTCATGACCAAAATCCCTTAACGTGAGTTTTCGTTCCACTGAGCGTCAGACCCCGTAGAAAAGATCAAAG
GATCTTCTTGAGATCCTTTTTTTCTGCGCGTAATCTGCTGCTTGCAAACAAAAAAACCACCGCTACCAGC
GGTGGTTTGTTTGCCGGATCAAGAGCTACCAACTCTTTTTCCGAAGGTAACTGGCTTCAGCAGAGCGCAG
ATACCAAATACTGTCCTTCTAGTGTAGCCGTAGTTAGGCCACCACTTCAAGAACTCTGTAGCACCGCCTA
CATACCTCGCTCTGCTAATCCTGTTACCAGTGGCTGCTGCCAGTGGCGATAAGTCGTGTCTTACCGGGTT
GGACTCAAGACGATAGTTACCGGATAAGGCGCAGCGGTCGGGCTGAACGGGGGGTTCGTGCACACAGCCC
AGCTTGGAGCGAACGACCTACACCGAACTGAGATACCTACAGCGTGAGCTATGAGAAAGCGCCACGCTTC
CCGAAGGGAGAAAGGCGGACAGGTATCCGGTAAGCGGCAGGGTCGGAACAGGAGAGCGCACGAGGGAGCT
TCCAGGGGGAAACGCCTGGTATCTTTATAGTCCTGTCGGGTTTCGCCACCTCTGACTTGAGCGTCGATTT
TTGTGATGCTCGTCAGGGGGGCGGAGCCTATGGAAAAACGCCAGCAACGCGGCCTTTTTACGGTTCCTGT
GGTTGGCACATACAAATGGACGAACGGATAAACCTTTTCACGCCCTTTTAAATATCCGATTATTCTAATA
AACGCTCTTTTCTCTTAGGTTTACCCGCCAATATATCCTGTCAAACACTGATAGTTTAAACTCCCTCGGT
CACATGTGCATCCTCGTAAGGAGGACGTCGTTGTGGTTGGTGCTTTCCTTACATTCTGAGCCTCTTTCCT
TCTAATCCACTCATCTGCATCTTCTTGTGTCCTTACTAATACCTCATTGGTTCCAAATTCCCTCCCTTTA
AGCACCAGCTCGTTTCTGTTCTTCCACAGCCTCCCAAGTATCCAAGGGACTAAAGCCTCCACATTCTTCA
GATCAGGATATTCTTGTTTAAGATGTTGAACTCTATGGAGGTTTGTATGAACTGATGATCTAGGACCGGA
TAAGTTCCCTTCTTCATAGCGAACTTATTCAAAGAATGTTTTGTGTATCATTCTTGTTACATTGTTATTA
ATGAAAAAATATTATTGGTCATTGGACTGAACACGAGTGTTAAATATGGACCAGGCCCCAAATAAGATCC
ATTGATATATGAATTAAATAACAAGAATAAATCGAGTCACCAAACCACTTGCCTTTTTTAACGAGACTTG
TTCACCAACTTGATACAAAAGTCATTATCCTATGCAAATCAATAATCATACAAAAATATCCAATAACACT
AAAAAAATTAAAAGAAATGGATAATTTCACAATATGTTATACGATAAAGAAGTTACTTTTCCAAGAAATT
CACTGATTTTATAAGCCCACTTGCATTAGATAAATGGCAAAAAAAAACAAAAAGGAAAAGAAATAAAGCA
CGAAGAATTCTAGAAAATACGAAATACGCTTCAATGCAGTGGGACCCACGGTTCAATTATTGCCAATTTT
CAGCTCCACCGTATATTTAAAAAATAAAACGATAATGCTAAAAAAATATAAATCGTAACGATCGTTAAAT
CTCAACGGCTGGATCTTATGACGACCGTTAAGGAAATTGTGGTTGTCGGACGAAGTCCAGTAATAAACGG
CGTCAAAGTGGTTGCAGCCGGCACACACGAGTCGTGTTTATCAACTCAAAGCACAAATACTTTTCCTCAA
CCTAAAAATAAGGCAATTAGCCAAAAACAACTTTGCGTGTAAACAACGCTCAATACACGTGTCATTTTAT
TATTAGCTATTGCTTCACCGCCTTAGCTTTCTCGTGACCTAGTCGTCCTCGTCTTTTCTTCTTCTTCTTC
TATAAAACAATACCCAAAGAGCTCTTCTTCTTCACAATTCAGATTTCAATTTCTCAAAATCTTAAAAACT
TTCTCTCAATTCTCTCTACCGTGATCAAGGTAAATTTCTGTGTTCCTTATTCTCTCAAAATCTTCGATTT
TGTTTTCGTTCGATCCCAATTTCGTATATGTTCTTTGGTTTAGATTCTGTTAATCTTAGATCGTAGACGA
TTTTCTGGGTTTGATCGTTAGATATCATCTTAATTCTCGATTAGGGTTTCATAGATATCATCCGATTTGT
TCAAATAATTTGAGTTTTGTCGAATAATTACTCTTCGATTTGTGATTTCTATCTAGATCTGGTGTTAGTT
TCTAGTTTGTGCGATCGAATTTGTCGATTAATCTGAGTTTTTCTGATTAACAGATGCAGATCTTAATGGG
GTCATCCAAGAATGTTATCAAGGAGTTCATGAGGTTTAAGGTTCGCATGGAAGGAACGGTCAATGGGCAC
GAGTTTGAAATAGAAGGCGAAGGAGAGGGGAGGCCATACGAAGGCCACAATACCGTAAAGCTTAAGGTAA
CCAAGGGGGGACCTTTGCCATTTGCTTGGGATATTTTGTCACCACAATTTCAGTATGGAAGCAAGGTATA
TGTCAAGCACCCTGCCGACATACCAGACTATAAAAAGCTGTCATTTCCTGAAGGATTTAAATGGGAAAGG
GTCATGAACTTTGAAGATGGTGGCGTCGTTACTGTAACCCAGGATTCCAGTTTGCAGGATGGCTGTTTCA
TCTACAAGGTCAAGTTCATTGGCGTGAACTTTCCTTCCGATGGACCTGTTATGCAAAAGAAAACAATGGG
CTGGGAAGCCAGCACTGAGCGTTTGTATCCTCGTGATGGCGTGTTGAAAGGAGAGATTCATAAGGCTCTG
AAGCTGAAAGACGGTGGTCATTACCTAGTTGAATTCAAAAGTATTTACATGGCAAAGAAGCCTGTGCAGC
TACCAGGGTACTACTATGTTGACTCCAAACTGGATATAACAAGCCACAACGAAGATTATACAATCGTTGA
GCAGTATGAAAGAACCGAGGGACGCCACCATCTGTTCCTTTAAGCTTGTCAAGCAGATCGTTCAAACATT
TGGCAATAAAGTTTCTTAAGATTGAATCCTGTTGCCGGTCTTGCGATGATTATCATATAATTTCTGTTGA
ATTACGTTAAGCATGTAATAATTAACATGTAATGCATGACGTTATTTATGAGATGGGTTTTTATGATTAG
AGTCCCGCAATTATACATTTAATACGCGATAGAAAACAAAATATAGCGCGCAAACTAGGATAAATTATCG
CGCGCGGTGTCATCTATGTTACTAGATCGACGCTGAGCTCGAATTCTAGTGGAGGGAGAGAGGATTTTGA
GGAAATAATTAATTGAATTACTTGTATTATTGATAAAGTAATTTAGATAAGTTGTTAGTACAACTTATTG
CAACTATGGATAGACAAAAATCACTTATTTTAAGGGGAGAAGTATATAACAACTTATTATAAAATTTCTG
AGCAGCCGGCCTCCTCCAATCAATCATAGAGAGTGGAGCCCATTCTGGAAAACCAAGGAACCCCCAACTT
GCACTGGTGCGGTGGCCCAATTCAAAAAAAACGGGGCCCAGCAAAGTAACGCCGTTGTAACGATTTATCA
ATCCAAACTCAAAAGGCGGCGAGATGCGTTTAACTCCGTGAAATTAACAAACCGCCAACAACTTGCAATT
TGCAACTACCGTTTCCAAGAAGAACTCAACCACACAACGTATCCTATCCCAAACCACACGCAACTAGTGA
CGCGTCATAAGGACACGTGTCACAATTTGACTGGTTAATAATTTCACCGCTTTTGCTATAAATTACCTCC
AATCCCCTTAGCTTCTTCACAATTCAGTTCCCAACCCTAACAATTCTTGTTCATATCGCTTCTCTCTACT
TTCAAGGTATGATCCAATTTCTCTCTTCTTTCTCTGTAATCCTTTCGTTGAGTTTTGTTTCCGATCAATC
ATAGGTAGTTTTCTTGTTTCGAAGCATGAGATCTAGGAATTTTTTGTGATTTTCCAAAATTGAGATCGGT
TTGAAATTGAATTTTACAGCTTGAATCTCAGATCTTGTTTTATCAATGTTTTCGATGGCTTGCGATGTAG
ATCTATGATAATTGTGGTTCAGTTTTGTTAGGAATCGATTTCGGTTTAGCAATTGCAGATTAATTAGGGT
TTCCAATTGAATTCTTCAGATCCGTTATGGAATTATGTCAAATAATTTATTCAAATTGGAAATTATTGTT
AGATCCACTCTTAATCTGTTTGATCCAAGCTTCAATTAGGGTTTTCACTTGTTTCAATTTCTTGTTATGG
ATTCTGATTTATCTGTTGATGTTAGATCCACTCTTAATCTGTTTGATCCAAGCGTTAATTAGGGTTTTCA
CTTGTTTCAATTTCGTGTGTTGGATTCTGATTTATCTGTTGTTGATGTGATTACAGAATGAAAAGCACAA
TCCATAAAACTGAGGCATTATTAGTTCTCTTCATGTTGATGAACTATGCTTTTGTGATCTTAGAAGCATC
ACGTCCATTGAGTATCATTGACACCAAAAACTCAGCTACTAGAGAGGAAGTCTTGGATTTGTTCGATTGG
TTATCACATTCTCTTGGAGCAATCAAACAGGGTGTGCCAATTGAAACACTCGGAGGGATCAAGGATTCGG
GTCCAAGTTCCGGAGGCCCAGGACACAAATTTACCGACAGTGAAACACTCGGAGGGATTAAGGATTCGGG
TCCAAGTTCCGGAGGCGTGGGACACAAATTTACCAACAGTGAGACTCTTGGTGGAATTAAGGACTCTGGT
CCATCACCTGGCCAAGGACATAAATAAGCTTCTCTAGCTAGAGTCGATCGACAAGCTCGAGTTTCTCCAT
AATAATGTGTGAGTAGTTCCCAGATAAGGGAATTAGGGTTCCTATAGGGTTTCGCTCATGTGTTGAGCAT
ATAAGAAACCCTTAGTATGTATTTGTATTTGTAAAATACTTCTATCAATAAAATTTCTAATTCCTAAAAC
CAAAATCCAGTACTAAAATCCAGATCGCTAAGCTTGAATTCTTGCGGAGAGCGGAGAATTAAGGGAGTCA
CGTTATGACCCCCGCCGATGACGCGGGACAAGCCGTTTTACGTTTGGAACTGACAGAACCGCAACGTTGA
AGGAGCCACTCAGCCGCGGGTTTCTGGAGTTTAATGAGCTAAGCACATACGTCAGAAACCATTATTGCGC
GTTCAAAAGTCGCCTAAGGTCACTATCAGCTAGCAAATATTTCTTGTCAAAAATGCTCCACTGACGTTCC
ATAAATTCCCCTCGGTATCCAATTAGAGTCTCATATTCACTCTCAAATGATTGAACAAGATGGATTGCAC
GCAGGTTCTCCGGCCGCTTGGGTGGAGAGGCTATTCGGCTATGACTGGGCACAACAGACAATCGGCTGCT
CTGATGCCGCCGTGTTCCGGCTGTCAGCGCAGGGGCGCCCGGTTCTTTTTGTCAAGACCGACCTGTCCGG
TGCCCTGAATGAACTCCAAGACGAGGCAGCGCGGCTATCGTGGCTGGCCACGACGGGCGTTCCTTGCGCA
GCTGTGCTCGACGTTGTCACTGAAGCGGGAAGGGACTGGCTGCTATTGGGCGAAGTGCCGGGGCAGGATC
TCCTGTCATCTCACCTTGCTCCTGCCGAGAAAGTATCCATCATGGCTGATGCAATGCGGCGGCTGCATAC
GCTTGATCCGGCTACCTGCCCATTCGACCACCAAGCGAAACATCGCATCGAGCGAGGACGTACTCGGATG
GAAGCCGGTCTTGTCGATCAGGATGATCTGGACGAAGAGCATCAGGGGCTCGCGCCAGCCGAACTGTTCG
CCAGGCTCAAGGCGCGGATGCCCGACGGCGAGGATCTCGTCGTGACCCAGGGCGATGCCTGCTTGCCGAA
TATCATGGTGGAAAATGGCCGCTTTTCTGGATTCATCGACTGTGGCCGGCTGGGTGTGGCGGACCGCTAT
CAGGACATAGCGTTGGCTACCCGTGATATTGCTGAAGAGCTTGGCGGCGAATGGGCTGACCGCTTCCTCG
TGCTTTACGGTATCGCCGCTCCCGATTCGCAGCGCATCGCCTTCTATCGCCTTCTTGACGAGTTCTTCTG
AGCTTGTCAAGCAGATCGTTCAAACATTTGGCAATAAAGTTTCTTAAGATTGAATCCTGTTGCCGGTCTT
GCGATGATTATCATATAATTTCTGTTGAATTACGTTAAGCATGTAATAATTAACATGTAATGCATGACGT
TATTTATGAGATGGGTTTTTATGATTAGAGTCCCGCAATTATACATTTAATACGCGATAGAAAACAAAAT
ATAGCGCGCAAACTAGGATAAATTATCGCGCGCGGTGTCATCTATGTTACTAGATCGACGCTGGATCCGA
ATTCGGCAGGGCCCACTGCATCCACCCCAGTACATTAAAAACGTCCGCAATGTGTTATTAAGTTGTCTAA
GCGTCAATTTGTTTACACCACAATATATCCTGCCACCAGCCAGCCAACAGCTCCCCGACCGGCAGCTCGG
CACAAAATCACCACTCGATACAGGCAGCCCATCAGCCGTGCGGCTGCATGAAATCCTGGCCGGTTTGTCT
GATGCCAAGCTGGCGGCCTGGCCGGCCAGCTTGGCCGCTGAAGAAACCGAGCGCCGCCGTCTAAAAAGGT
GATGTGTATTTGAGTAAAACAGCTTGCGTCATGCGGTCGCTGCGTATATGATGCGATGAGTAAATAAACA
AATACGCAAGGGGAACGCATGAAGGTTATCGCTGTACTTAACCAGAAAGGCGGGTCAGGCAAGACGACCA
TCGCAACCCATCTAGCCCGCGCCCTGCAACTCGCCGGGGCCGATGTTCTGTTAGTCGATTCCGATCCCCA
GGGCAGTGCCCGCGATTGGGCGGCCGTGCGGGAAGATCAACCGCTAACCGTTGTCGGCATCGACCGCCCG
ACGATTGACCGCGACGTGAAGGCCATCGGCCGGCGCGACTTCGTAGTGATCGACGGAGCGCCCCAGGCGG
CGGACTTGGCTGTGTCCGCGATCAAGGCAGCCGACTTCGTGCTGATTCCGGTGCAGCCAAGCCCTTACGA
CATATGGGCCACCGCCGACCTGGTGGAGCTGGTTAAGCAGCGCATTGAGGTCACGGATGGAAGGCTACAA
GCGGCCTTTGTCGTGTCGCGGGCGATCAAAGGCACGCGCATCGGCGGTGAGGTTGCCGAGGCGCTGGCCG
GGTACGAGCTGCCCATTCTTGAGTCCCGTATCACGCAGCGCGTGAGCTACCCAGGCACTGCCGCCGCCGG
CACAACCGTTCTTGAATCAGAACCCGAGGGCGACGCTGCCCGCGAGGTCCAGGCGCTGGCCGCTGAAATT
AAATCAAAACTCATTTGAGTTAATGAGGTAAAGAGAAAATGAGCAAAAGCACAAACACGCTAAGTGCCGG
CCGTCCGAGCGCACGCAGCAGCAAGGCTGCAACGTTGGCCAGCCTGGCAGACACGCCAGCCATGAAGCGG
GTCAACTTTCAGTTGCCGGCGGAGGATCACACCAAGCTGAAGATGTACGCGGTACGCCAAGGCAAGACCA
TTACCGAGCTGCTATCTGAATACATCGCGCAGCTACCAGAGTAAATGAGCAAATGAATAAATGAGTAGAT
GAATTTTAGCGGCTAAAGGAGGCGGCATGGAAAATCAAGAACAACCAGGCACCGACGCCGTGGAATGCCC
CATGTGTGGAGGAACGGGCGGTTGGCCAGGCGTAAGCGGCTGGGTTGTCTGCCGGCCCTGCAATGGCACT
GGAACCCCCAAGCCCGAGGAATCGGCGTGAGCGGTCGCAAACCATCCGGCCCGGTACAAATCGGCGCGGC
GCTGGGTGATGACCTGGTGGAGAAGTTGAAGGCCGCGCAGGCCGCCCAGCGGCAACGCATCGAGGCAGAA
GCACGCCCCGGTGAATCGTGGCAAGCGGCCGCTGATCGAATCCGCAAAGAATCCCGGCAACCGCCGGCAG
CCGGTGCGTCGTCGATTAGGAAGCCGCCCAAGGGCGACGAGCAACCAGATTTTTTCGTTCCGATGCTCTA
TGACGTGGGCACCCGCGATAGTCGCAGCATCATGGACGTGGCCGTTTTCCGTCTGTCGAAGCGTGACCGA
CGAGCTGGCGAGGTGATCCGCTACGAGCTTCCAGACGGGCACGTAGAGGTTTCCGCAGGGCCGGCCGGCA
TGGCCAGTGTGTGGGATTACGACCTGGTACTGATGGCGGTTTCCCATCTAACCGAATCCATGAACCGATA
CCGGGAAGGGAAGGGAGACAAGCCCGGCCGCGTGTTCCGTCCACACGTTGCGGACGTACTCAAGTTCTGC
CGGCGAGCCGATGGCGGAAAGCAGAAAGACGACCTGGTAGAAACCTGCATTCGGTTAAACACCACGCACG
TTGCCATGCAGCGTACGAAGAAGGCCAAGAACGGCCGCCTGGTGACGGTATCCGAGGGTGAAGCCTTGAT
TAGCCGCTACAAGATCGTAAAGAGCGAAACCGGGCGGCCGGAGTACATCGAGATCGAGCTAGCTGATTGG
ATGTACCGCGAGATCACAGAAGGCAAGAACCCGGACGTGCTGACGGTTCACCCCGATTACTTTTTGATCG
ATCCCGGCATCGGCCGTTTTCTCTACCGCCTGGCACGCCGCGCCGCAGGCAAGGCAGAAGCCAGATGGTT
GTTCAAGACGATCTACGAACGCAGTGGCAGCGCCGGAGAGTTCAAGAAGTTCTGTTTCACCGTGCGCAAG
CTGATCGGGTCAAATGACCTGCCGGAGTACGATTTGAAGGAGGAGGCGGGGCAGGCTGGCCCGATCCTAG
TCATGCGCTACCGCAACCTGATCGAGGGCGAAGCATCCGCCGGTTCCTAATGTACGGAGCAGATGCTAGG
GCAAATTGCCCTAGCAGGGGAAAAAGGTCGAAAAAGCTTCTTTCCTGTGGATAGCACGTACATTGGGAAC
CCAAAGCCGTACATTGGGAACCGGAACCCGTACATTGGGAACCCAAAGCCGTACATTGGGAACCGGTCAC
ACATGTAAGTGACTGATATAAAAGAGAAAAAAGGCGATTTTTCCGCCTAAAACTCTTTAAAACTTATTAA
AACTCTTAAAACCCGCCTGGCCTGTGCATAACTGTCTGGCCAGCGCACAGCCGAAGAGCTGCAAAAAGCG
CCTACCCTTCGGTCGCTGCGCTCCCTACGCCCCGCCGCTTCGCGT
